Addgene plasmid #1717: pPD177.66
Purpose: (Empty Backbone)
Depositing lab: Andrew Fire. Depositing organization: Carnegie Institution for Science.
Backbone
  Vector backbone: Unknown
  Backbone size (bp): 5478
  Vector type: Worm Expression
Growth in bacteria
  Bacterial resistance: Ampicillin, 100 μg/mL
  Growth temperature: 37°C
  Growth strain: DH5alpha
  Copy number: High Copy
Gene/Insert
  Gene/Insert name: None
  Tag / fusion protein: IVSA, pes10UAS-270, pes10Tsa, T7p, gfpN, IVSR, gfpGLA, IVSS, IVST, gfpT203Y, gfpC, IVSM, lacIN, lacIIVS1, lacIIVS2, let8...
  Cloning method: Restriction Enzyme
Terms and licenses: Academic/Nonprofit Terms; Industry Terms: Not Available to Industry
Depositor comments: See Fire Lab Vector Kit Documentation 2005. Fire Lab Miniprep Number pPD177.66, Ligation number L6709.
How to cite: pPD177.66 was a gift from Andrew Fire (Addgene plasmid # 1717 ; http://n2t.net/addgene:1717 ; RRID:Addgene_1717)
