[The description below was written by a language model from this plasmid's Addgene catalogue record and pLannotate feature annotations shown in this document.]
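Description:
pPD177.66 is a C. elegans ("worm expression") vector from the Fire Lab vector kit (2005 documentation), catalogued as an empty backbone of about 5.5 kb with no gene of interest inserted. The parent backbone is recorded as unknown, but the annotated features show a typical pUC-style bacterial framework: a high-copy ColE1/pMB1-type origin, an ampicillin resistance gene (β-lactamase) with its own promoter, and remnants of the lac promoter/operator region and pUC and pBluescript polylinkers. It is propagated in standard E. coli cloning strains under ampicillin selection.

The modular component list and the feature table together indicate a cassette built on the pes-10 minimal promoter elements (listed as pes10UAS-270 and pes10Tsa), followed by a GFP-derived coding region fused to lacI. The GFP portion is listed in segments (gfpN, gfpGLA, gfpT203Y, gfpC) interrupted by synthetic introns (IVS elements), which in Fire Lab vectors are included to improve expression in worms. The T203Y change is the characteristic yellow-shifting mutation, consistent with the automated annotation matching this reading frame to a Citrine-type yellow variant. The lac repressor sequence is annotated in two main fragments, in keeping with the listed lacI introns splitting the coding sequence. A short T7 promoter fragment lies upstream, and the truncated component list ends with what appears to be a let-858-derived element, though the record cuts off here.

The record does not state the intended use. A basal pes-10 promoter is generally used to test inserted enhancer or regulatory sequences, and fluorescent protein–LacI fusions are commonly used to visualise lacO-containing arrays, but neither application is confirmed by the entry.
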