Features (pLannotate 1.2.2; 15 found; start..end, strand, type, name):
      1..30      -  misc_feature   MCS (fragment): pUC18/19 multiple cloning site
    454..471     -  promoter       T7 promoter (fragment): promoter for bacteriophage T7 RNA polymerase
    491..1354    +  CDS            cpCitrine: cpCitrine is a basic (constitutively fluorescent) green/yellow fluorescent protein published in 2001, derived from Aequorea victoria.
   1421..1445    -  misc_feature   MCS (fragment): pBluescript multiple cloning site
   1448..2248    +  CDS            lacI (fragment): lac repressor; lacI; The lac repressor binds to the lac operator to inhibit transcription in E. coli. This inhibition can be relieved by adding lactose or isopropyl-β-D-thiogalactopyranoside (IPTG).
   2303..2563    +  CDS            lacI (fragment): lac repressor; lacI; The lac repressor binds to the lac operator to inhibit transcription in E. coli. This inhibition can be relieved by adding lactose or isopropyl-β-D-thiogalactopyranoside (IPTG).
   2666..2687    +  protein_bind   CAP binding site: CAP binding activates transcription in the presence of cAMP. E. coli catabolite activator protein
   2702..2720    +  promoter       lac promoter (fragment): promoter for the E. coli lac operon
   3224..3328    +  promoter       AmpR promoter: bla
   3329..4189    +  CDS            AmpR: β-lactamase; bla; confers resistance to ampicillin, carbenicillin, and related antibiotics
   4360..4948    +  rep_origin     ori: high-copy-number ColE1/pMB1/pBR322/pUC origin of replication
   5131..5223    +  CDS            lacI (fragment): lac repressor; lacI; The lac repressor binds to the lac operator to inhibit transcription in E. coli. This inhibition can be relieved by adding lactose or isopropyl-β-D-thiogalactopyranoside (IPTG).
   5236..5257    +  protein_bind   CAP binding site: CAP binding activates transcription in the presence of cAMP. E. coli catabolite activator protein
   5272..5302    +  promoter       lac promoter: promoter for the E. coli lac operon
   5310..5326    +  protein_bind   lac operator: The lac repressor binds to the lac operator to inhibit transcription in E. coli. This inhibition can be relieved by adding lactose or isopropyl-β-D-thiogalactopyranoside (IPTG). lac repressor encoded by lacI
>Addgene plasmid #1717 | pPD177.66 | depositor full sequence | sequence record 323 | Author sequence
AAGCTTGCATGCCTGCAGGTCGACTCTAGACCGCGGTTTTGGCGCGGATCCCCGGGATTGGCCAAAGGAC
CCAAAGGTATGTTTCGAATGATACTAACATAACATAGAACATTTTCAGGAGGACCCTTGGAGGGTACCTA
ATTTGATCGATAATATGTACATATTTTGTTATTCGTTCCGGTATCGTACCTCCACCTACCATAAATCCCA
TACCCTACATCTTTATCGATTTTTTGCAAATTACGAGCGTTGTAGGGGGCGGAGCGATAGGTCCTATAGG
TTTTGGTATATCATCATTCATTCATTCATTGGTACATTCATTTACCCACCTTCCTCTTTCTGAGCTTCTC
TGGAGTTCTGTGCTTCCTTTTTCCCTTATCTTTATACTGTAATTTTTAACTTTCAGGCATTGATTGGATC
CTATCGATTCGCGGCCGCTGTACACCCGGGTGCCCTATAGTGAGTCGTATTGGTACCGGTAGAAAAAATG
AGTAAAGGAGAAGAACTTTTCACTGGAGTTGTCCCAATTCTTGTTGAATTAGATGGTGATGTTAATGGGC
ACAAATTTTCTGTCAGTGGAGAGGGTGAAGGTGATGCAACATACGGAAAACTTACCCTTAAATTTATTTG
CACTACTGGAAAACTACCTGTTCCATGGGTAAGTTTAAACATATATATACTAACTAACCCTGATTATTTA
AATTTTCAGCCAACACTTGTCACTACTTTCGGTTATGGTCTTCAATGCTTCGCCAGATACCCAGATCATA
TGAAACAGCATGACTTTTTCAAGAGTGCCATGCCCGAAGGTTATGTACAGGAAAGAACTATATTTTTCAA
AGATGACGGGAACTACAAGACACGTAAGTTTAAACAGTTCGGTACTAACTAACCATACATATTTAAATTT
TCAGGTGCTGAAGTCAAGTTTGAAGGTGATACCCTTGTTAATAGAATCGAGTTAAAAGGTATTGATTTTA
AAGAAGATGGAAACATTCTTGGACACAAATTGGAATACAACTATAACTCACACAATGTATACATCATGGC
AGACAAACAAAAGAATGGAATCAAAGTTGTAAGTTTAAACATGATTTTACTAACTAACTAATCTGATTTA
AATTTTCAGAACTTCAAAATTAGACACAACATTGAAGATGGAAGCGTTCAACTAGCAGACCATTATCAAC
AAAATACTCCAATTGGCGATGGCCCTGTCCTTTTACCAGACAACCATTACCTGTCCTACCAATCTGCCCT
TTCGAAAGATCCCAACGAAAAGAGAGACCACATGGTCCTTCTTGAGTTTGTAACAGCTGCTGGGATTACA
CATGGCATGGATGAACTATACAAATAGCATTCGTAGAATTGTAAGTTTAAACTTTCTCATACTAACTAAC
GCGCTCTATTTAAATTTTCAGAATTCCTGCAGCCCGGGGGATCCATGGTGAAACCAGTAACGTTATACGA
TGTCGCAGAGTATGCCGGTGTCTCTTATCAGACCGTTTCCCGCGTGGTGAACCAGGCCAGCCACGTTTCT
GCGAAAACGCGGGAAAAAGTGGAAGCGGCGATGGCGGAGCTGAATTACATTCCCAACCGCGTGGCACAAC
AACTGGCGGGCAAACAGTCGTTGCTGATTGGCGTTGCCACCTCCAGTCTGGCCCTGCACGCGCCGTCGCA
AATTGTCGCGGCGATTAAATCTCGCGCCGATCAACTGGGTGCCAGCGTGGTGGTGTCGATGGTAGAACGA
AGCGGCGTCGAAGCCTGTAAAGCGGCGGTGCACAATCTTCTCGCGCAACGCGTCAGTGGGCTGATCATTA
ACTATCCGCTGGATGACCAGGATGCCATTGCTGTGGAAGCTGCCTGCACTAATGTTCCGGCGTTATTTCT
TGATGTCTCTGACCAGACACCCATCAACAGTATTATTTTCTCCCATGAAGACGGTACGCGACTGGGCGTG
GAGCATCTGGTCGCATTGGGTCACCAGCAAATCGCGCTGTTAGCGGGCCCATTAAGTTCTGTCTCGGCGC
GTCTGCGTCTGGCTGGCTGGCATAAATATCTCACTCGCAATCAAATTCAGCCGATAGCGGAACGGGAAGG
CGACTGGAGTGCCATGTCCGGTTTTCAACAAACCATGCAAATGCTGAATGAGGGCATCGTTCCCACTGCG
ATGCTGGTTGCCAACGATCAGATGGCGCTGGGCGCAATGCGCGCCATTACCGAGTCCGGGCTGCGCGTTG
GTGCGGATGTAAGTTTAAACACCTTAATACTAACTAACTGTTATTATTTAAATTTTCAGATCTCGGTAGT
GGGATACGACGATACCGAAGACAGCTCATGTTATATCCCGCCGTCAACCACCATCAAACAGGATTTTCGC
CTGCTGGGGCAAACCAGCGTGGACCGCTTGCTGCAACTCTCTCAGGGCCAGGCGGTGAAGGGCAATCAGC
TGTTGCCCGTCTCACTGGTGAAAAGAAAAACCACCCTGGCGCCCAATACGCAAACCGCCTCTCCCCGCGC
GTTGGCCGATTCATTAATGCAGCTGGCACGACAGGTTTCCCGAAGCAGCCTGAGGGTAAGTTTAAACGAT
GAATTACTAACTAACTTGCCAAATTTAAATTTTCAGCCTCCTAAGAAGAAGAGGAAGGTTTGAGCGCAAC
GCAATTAATGTAAGTTAGCTCACTCATTAGGCACCCCAGGCTTTACACTTTATGCTTCCGACCTGCAGCC
CGGATGATCGACGCCAACGTCGTTGAATTTTCAAATTTTAAATACTGAATATTTGTTTTTTTTCCTATTA
TTTATTTATTCTCTTTGTGTTTTTTTTCTTGCTTTCTAAAAAATTAATTCAATCCAAATCTAAACATTTT
TTTTTCTCTTTCCGTCTCCCAATTCGTATTCCGCTCCTCTCATCTGAACACAATGTGCAAGTTTATTTAT
CTTCTCGCTTTCATTTCATTAGGACGTGGGGGGAATTGGTGGAAGGGGGAAACACACAAAAGGATGATGG
AAATGAAATAAGGACACACAATATGCAACAACATTCAATTCAGAAATATGGAGGAAGGTTTAAAAGAAAA
CATAAAAATATATAGAGGAGGAAGGAAAACTAGTAAAAAATAAGCAAAGAAATTAGGCGAACGATGAGAA
TTGTCCTCGCTTGGGCCCAAAAGGCCTTTTTTTTTTGGCGCCGACGTCAGGTGGCACTTTTCGGGGAAAT
GTGCGCGGAACCCCTATTTGTTTATTTTTCTAAATACATTCAAATATGTATCCGCTCATGAGACAATAAC
CCTGATAAATGCTTCAATAATATTGAAAAAGGAAGAGTATGAGTATTCAACATTTCCGTGTCGCCCTTAT
TCCCTTTTTTGCGGCATTTTGCCTTCCTGTTTTTGCTCACCCAGAAACGCTGGTGAAAGTAAAAGATGCT
GAAGATCAGTTGGGTGCACGAGTGGGTTACATCGAACTGGATCTCAACAGCGGTAAGATCCTTGAGAGTT
TTCGCCCCGAAGAACGTTTTCCAATGATGAGCACTTTTAAAGTTCTGCTATGTGGCGCGGTATTATCCCG
TATTGACGCCGGGCAAGAGCAACTCGGTCGCCGCATACACTATTCTCAGAATGACTTGGTTGAGTACTCA
CCAGTCACAGAAAAGCATCTTACGGATGGCATGACAGTAAGAGAATTATGCAGTGCTGCCATAACCATGA
GTGATAACACTGCGGCCAACTTACTTCTGACAACGATCGGAGGACCGAAGGAGCTAACCGCTTTTTTGCA
CAACATGGGGGATCATGTAACTCGCCTTGATCGTTGGGAACCGGAGCTGAATGAAGCCATACCAAACGAC
GAGCGTGACACCACGATGCCTGTAGCAATGGCAACAACGTTGCGCAAACTATTAACTGGCGAACTACTTA
CTCTAGCTTCCCGGCAACAATTAATAGACTGGATGGAGGCGGATAAAGTTGCAGGACCACTTCTGCGCTC
GGCCCTTCCGGCTGGCTGGTTTATTGCTGATAAATCTGGAGCCGGTGAGCGTGGGTCTCGCGGTATCATT
GCAGCACTGGGGCCAGATGGTAAGCCCTCCCGTATCGTAGTTATCTACACGACGGGGAGTCAGGCAACTA
TGGATGAACGAAATAGACAGATCGCTGAGATAGGTGCCTCACTGATTAAGCATTGGTAACTGTCAGACCA
AGTTTACTCATATATACTTTAGATTGATTTAAAACTTCATTTTTAATTTAAAAGGATCTAGGTGAAGATC
CTTTTTGATAATCTCATGACCAAAATCCCTTAACGTGAGTTTTCGTTCCACTGAGCGTCAGACCCCGTAG
AAAAGATCAAAGGATCTTCTTGAGATCCTTTTTTTCTGCGCGTAATCTGCTGCTTGCAAACAAAAAAACC
ACCGCTACCAGCGGTGGTTTGTTTGCCGGATCAAGAGCTACCAACTCTTTTTCCGAAGGTAACTGGCTTC
AGCAGAGCGCAGATACCAAATACTGTCCTTCTAGTGTAGCCGTAGTTAGGCCACCACTTCAAGAACTCTG
TAGCACCGCCTACATACCTCGCTCTGCTAATCCTGTTACCAGTGGCTGCTGCCAGTGGCGATAAGTCGTG
TCTTACCGGGTTGGACTCAAGACGATAGTTACCGGATAAGGCGCAGCGGTCGGGCTGAACGGGGGGTTCG
TGCACACAGCCCAGCTTGGAGCGAACGACCTACACCGAACTGAGATACCTACAGCGTGAGCATTGAGAAA
GCGCCACGCTTCCCGAAGGGAGAAAGGCGGACAGGTATCCGGTAAGCGGCAGGGTCGGAACAGGAGAGCG
CACGAGGGAGCTTCCAGGGGGAAACGCCTGGTATCTTTATAGTCCTGTCGGGTTTCGCCACCTCTGACTT
GAGCGTCGATTTTTGTGATGCTCGTCAGGGGGGCGGAGCCTATGGAAAAACGCCAGCAACGCGGCCTTTT
TACGGTTCCTGGCCTTTTGCTGGCCTTTTGCTCACATGTTCTTTCCTGCGTTATCCCCTGATTCTGTGGA
TAACCGTATTACCGCCTTTGAGTGAGCTGATACCGCTCGCCGCAGCCGAACGACCGAGCGCAGCGAGTCA
GTGAGCGAGGAAGCGGAAGAGCGCCCAATACGCAAACCGCCTCTCCCCGCGCGTTGGCCGATTCATTAAT
GCAGCTGGCACGACAGGTTTCCCGACTGGAAAGCGGGCAGTGAGCGCAACGCAATTAATGTGAGTTAGCT
CACTCATTAGGCACCCCAGGCTTTACACTTTATGCTTCCGGCTCGTATGTTGTGTGGAATTGTGAGCGGA
TAACAATTTCACACAGGAAACAGCTATGACCATGATTACGCCAAGCTGTAAGTTTAAACATGATCTTACT
AACTAACTATTCTCATTTAAATTTTCAGAGCTTAAAAATGGCTGAAATCACTCACAACGATGGATACGCT
AACAACTTGGAAATGAAAT
