>Addgene plasmid #1717 | pPD177.66 | addgene partial sequence | sequence record 16839 | 1717_m13reverse
GTTACTGATCTTACTAACTAACTATTCTCATTTAAATTTTCAGAGCTTAAAAATGGCTGAAATCACTCAC
AACGATGGATACGCTAACAACTTGGAAATGAAATAAGCTTGCATGCCTGCAGGTCGACTCTAGACCGCGG
TTTTGGCGCGGATCCCCGGGATTGGCCAAAGGACCCAAAGGTATGTTTCGAATGATACTAACATAACATA
GAACATTTTCAGGAGGACCCTTGGAGGGTACCTAATTTGATCGATAATATGTACATATTTTGTTATTCGT
TCCGGTATCGTACCTCCACCTACCATAAATCCCATACCCTACATCTTTATCGATTTTTTGCAAATTACGA
GCGTTGTAGGGGGCGGAGCGATAGGTCCTATAGGTTTTGGTATATCATCATTCATTCATTCATTGGTACA
TTCATTTACCCACCTTCCTCTTTCTGAGCTTCTCTGGAGTTCTGTGCTTCCTTTTTCCCTTATCTTTATA
CTGTAATTTTTAACTTTCAGGCATTGATTGGATCCTATCGATTCGCGGCCGCTGTACACCCGGGTGCCCT
ATAGTGAGTCGTATTGGTACCGGTAGAAAAAATGAGTAAAGGAGAAGAACTTTTCACTGGAGTTGTCCCA
ATTCTTGTTGAATTAGATGGTGATGTTAATGGGCACAAATTTTCTGTCAGTGGAGAGGGTGAAGGTGATG
CAACATACGGAAAACTTACCCTTAAATTTATTTGCACTACTGGAAAACTACCTGTTCCATGGGTAAGTTT
AAACATATATATACTAACTAACCCTGATTATTTAAATTTTCAGCCAACACTTGTCACTACTTTCGGTTAT
GGTCTTCAATGCTTCGCCAGATACCCAGATCATATGAAACAGCATGACTTTTTCAAGAGTGCCATGGCCC
GAAGGTTATGTACAGGAAAAGAACTAATNTTTTTTCAAAGATGNACGGGGAACTACCAAGAACNCGTAAA
GTTTNAAACCGNTTCGGNACTAACTAACCNTTANCATANTTTTAAATTTTNCAGGGGGGCTGNAANTCCA
AGTTTTGAAGGGNGAANANCCCCTTGGTTAAAAAAAATCNAANTTAAAAAGGGNATTGGATTTTTAAAGA
AAAAAGGGGAAACATTCNTGGGGNACCCCNAAATTGGAANANCAACNTNTAACNCCCCACCAAGGGNNAT
CCCNCCCNGGGNNNAANAAACCAAAAAAANGGNAANCAAAGGTTNTAANNTTNAACNNGGAATTTTCCCA
CCNNAACAANNCGGGATTTAAATN
